>Addgene plasmid #18685 | pRS416 Gal-RNQ1-YFP | addgene partial sequence | sequence record 22186 | GAL1 5'-AATATACCTCTATACTTTAACGTC-3'
CCCGGATCTAGAATGGATACGGATAAGTTAATCTCAGAGGCTGAGTCTCATTTTTCTCAAGGAAACCATG
CAGAAGCTGTTGCGAAGTTGACATCCGCAGCTCAGTCGAACCCCAATGACGAGCAAATGTCAACTATTGA
ATCATTAATTCAAAAAATCGCAGGATACGTCATGGACAACCGTAGTGGTGGTAGTGACGCCTCGCAAGAT
CGTGCTGCTGGTGGTGGTTCATCTTTTATGAACACTTTAATGGCAGACTCTAAGGGTTCTTCCCAAACGC
AACTAGGAAAACTAGCTTTGTTAGCCACAGTGATGACACACTCATCAAATAAAGGTTCTTCTAACAGAGG
GTTTGACGTAGGGACTGTCATGTCAATGCTAAGTGGTTCTGGCGGCGGGAGCCAAAGTATGGGTGCTTCC
GGCCTGGCTGCCTTGGCTTCTCAATTCTTTAAGTCAGGTAACAATTCCCAAGGTCAGGGACAAGGTCAAG
GTCAAGGTCAAGGTCAAGGACAAGGTCAAGGTCAAGGTTCTTTTACTGCTTTGGCGTCTTTGGCTTCATC
TTTCATGAATTCCAACAACAATAATCAGCAAGGTCAAAATCAAAGCTCGGGGTTGTNTCCTCCTTTGGGA
GCACTGGCTTTCTATGGGCAAGCTCTTTTATGCATTCCATAANANCTCANAACTCCAACAATAGTCAACA
GGGCTATAACCAATCCTATCAAACGGTACCNAAATAGTCAAGNTACAATATCACAGTACCAGGGGCACGG
NGGTNCNNANNAAACAGAAAAACAGGTGGGGTTTTCTTTTTCN
