[The description below was written by a language model from this plasmid's Addgene catalogue record.]
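Description:
pRS416 Gal-RNQ1-YFP is a yeast expression plasmid built on a pRS416 Gal backbone, a shuttle vector that can be maintained in both Escherichia coli and Saccharomyces cerevisiae. In bacteria it is selected with ampicillin and is recorded as low copy. In yeast it is selected through the URA3 auxotrophic marker, which restores growth without uracil in ura3 mutant strains. The pRS416 series is generally known as centromeric (CEN/ARS) vectors kept at low copy in yeast, but no feature table is provided here, so the replication elements are not explicitly documented for this construct.

The payload is the S. cerevisiae RNQ1 gene (YCL028W), an insert of about 1.2 kb cloned between XbaI and BamHI sites that both remain intact. It is placed in frame with a YFP coding sequence supplied by the backbone, producing Rnq1 with a C-terminal YFP tag. The vector name and the sequencing primer annotation indicate that expression is driven by a Gal promoter, although the record does not say which GAL promoter it is. Such promoters allow transcription to be induced by galactose and repressed by glucose, so overproduction of the fusion can be switched on at will.

Rnq1 is the protein determinant of the yeast [RNQ+]/[PIN+] prion, and the fluorescent fusion lets its diffuse or aggregated state be followed in living cells. The associated publication concerns chaperone-dependent amyloid assembly and protection from prion toxicity, which is consistent with using this plasmid for inducible Rnq1 overexpression to study its aggregation and toxicity.
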