Addgene plasmid #18685: pRS416 Gal-RNQ1-YFP
Depositing lab: Susan Lindquist. Depositing organization: Whitehead Institute for Biomedical Research. Publication: Chaperone-dependent amyloid assembly protects cells from prion toxicity. Douglas PM, Treusch S, Ren HY, Halfmann R, Duennwald ML, Lindquist S, Cyr DM. Proc Natl Acad Sci U S A. 2008 May 20. 105(20):7206-11. 10.1073/pnas.0802593105 PubMed 18480252.
Backbone
  Vector backbone: pRS416 Gal
  Backbone size w/o insert (bp): 6267
  Vector type: Yeast Expression
  Selectable markers: URA3
Growth in bacteria
  Bacterial resistance: Ampicillin, 100 μg/mL
  Growth temperature: 37°C
  Growth strain: DH5alpha
  Copy number: Low Copy
Gene/Insert
  Gene/Insert name: Rnq1 (alt names: Rnq1 YFP; Gal-Rnq1-YFP p416)
  Species: S. cerevisiae (budding yeast)
  Insert size (bp): 1215
  Entrez Gene: RNQ1 (a.k.a. YCL028W)
  Tag / fusion protein: YFP (C terminal on backbone)
  Cloning method: Restriction Enzyme; 5′ cloning site Xba1 (not destroyed); 3′ cloning site BamH1 (not destroyed)
  Sequencing primers: 5′ From Gal Promoter GTTAATATACCTCTATACTTTAACGTCAAGGAGA
Terms and licenses: Academic/Nonprofit Terms; Industry Terms: Not Available to Industry
How to cite: pRS416 Gal-RNQ1-YFP was a gift from Susan Lindquist (Addgene plasmid # 18685 ; http://n2t.net/addgene:18685 ; RRID:Addgene_18685)
